>Addgene plasmid #73597 | pJK372 | depositor full sequence | sequence record 138754 | Full plasmid sequence
GACGAAAGGGCCTCGTGATACGCCTATTTTTATAGGTTAATGTCATGATAATAATGGTTTCTTAGTATGA
TCCAATATCAAAGGAAATGATAGCATTGAAGGATGAGACTAATCCAATTGAGGAGTGGCAGCATATAGAA
CAGCTAAAGGGTAGTGCTGAAGGAAGCATACGATACCCCGCATGGAATGGGATAATATCACAGGAGGTAC
TAGACTACCTTTCATCCTACATAAATAGACGCATATAAGTACGCATTTAAGCATAAACACGCACTATGCC
GTTCTTCTCATGTATATATATATACAGGCAACACGCAGATATAGGTGCGACGTGAACAGTGAGCTGTATG
TGCGCAGCTCGCGTTGCATTTTCGGAAGCGCTCGTTTTCGGAAACGCTTTGAAGTTCCTATTCCGAAGTT
CCTATTCTCTAGAAAGTATAGGAACTTCAGAGCGCTTTTGAAAACCAAAAGCGCTCTGAAGACGCACTTT
CAAAAAACCAAAAACGCACCGGACTGTAACGAGCTACTAAAATATTGCGAATACCGCTTCCACAAACATT
GCTCAAAAGTATCTCTTTGCTATATATCTCTGTGCTATATCCCTATATAACCTACCCATCCACCTTTCGC
TCCTTGAACTTGCATCTAAACTCGACCTCTACATTTTTTATGTTTATCTCTAGTATTACTCTTTAGACAA
AAAAATTGTAGTAAGAACTATTCATAGAGTGAATCGAAAACAATACGAAAATGTAAACATTTCCTATACG
TAGTATATAGAGACAAAATAGAAGAAACCGTTCATAATTTTCTGACCAATGAAGAATCATCAACGCTATC
ACTTTCTGTTCACAAAGTATGCGCAATCCACATCGGTATAGAATATAATCGGGGATGCCTTTATCTTGAA
AAAATGCACCCGCAGCTTCGCTAGTAATCAGTAAACGCGGGAAGTGGAGTCAGGCTTTTTTTATGGAAGA
GAAAATAGACACCAAAGTAGCCTTCTTCTAACCTTAACGGACCTACAGTGCAAAAAGTTATCAAGAGACT
GCATTATAGAGCGCACAAAGGAGAAAAAAAGTAATCTAAGATGCTTTGTTAGAAAAATAGCGCTCTCGGG
ATGCATTTTTGTAGAACAAAAAAGAAGTATAGATTCTTTGTTGGTAAAATAGCGCTCTCGCGTTGCATTT
CTGTTCTGTAAAAATGCAGCTCAGATTCTTTGTTTGAAAAATTAGCGCTCTCGCGTTGCATTTTTGTTTT
ACAAAAATGAAGCACAGATTCTTCGTTGGTAAAATAGCGCTTTCGCGTTGCATTTCTGTTCTGTAAAAAT
GCAGCTCAGATTCTTTGTTTGAAAAATTAGCGCTCTCGCGTTGCATTTTTGTTCTACAAAATGAAGCACA
GATGCTTCGTTCAGGTGGCACTTTTCGGGGAAATGTGCGCGGAACCCCTATTTGTTTATTTTTCTAAATA
CATTCAAATATGTATCCGCTCATGAGACAATAACCCTGATAAATGCTTCAATAATATTGAAAAAGGAAGA
GTATGAGTATTCAACATTTCCGTGTCGCCCTTATTCCCTTTTTTGCGGCATTTTGCCTTCCTGTTTTTGC
TCACCCAGAAACGCTGGTGAAAGTAAAAGATGCTGAAGATCAGTTGGGTGCACGAGTGGGTTACATCGAA
CTGGATCTCAACAGCGGTAAGATCCTTGAGAGTTTTCGCCCCGAAGAACGTTTTCCAATGATGAGCACTT
TTAAAGTTCTGCTATGTGGCGCGGTATTATCCCGTATTGACGCCGGGCAAGAGCAACTCGGTCGCCGCAT
ACACTATTCTCAGAATGACTTGGTTGAGTACTCACCAGTCACAGAAAAGCATCTTACGGATGGCATGACA
GTAAGAGAATTATGCAGTGCTGCCATAACCATGAGTGATAACACTGCGGCCAACTTACTTCTGACAACGA
TCGGAGGACCGAAGGAGCTAACCGCTTTTTTGCACAACATGGGGGATCATGTAACTCGCCTTGATCGTTG
GGAACCGGAGCTGAATGAAGCCATACCAAACGACGAGCGTGACACCACGATGCCTGTAGCAATGGCAACA
ACGTTGCGCAAACTATTAACTGGCGAACTACTTACTCTAGCTTCCCGGCAACAATTAATAGACTGGATGG
AGGCGGATAAAGTTGCAGGACCACTTCTGCGCTCGGCCCTTCCGGCTGGCTGGTTTATTGCTGATAAATC
TGGAGCCGGTGAGCGTGGGTCTCGCGGTATCATTGCAGCACTGGGGCCAGATGGTAAGCCCTCCCGTATC
GTAGTTATCTACACGACGGGGAGTCAGGCAACTATGGATGAACGAAATAGACAGATCGCTGAGATAGGTG
CCTCACTGATTAAGCATTGGTAACTGTCAGACCAAGTTTACTCATATATACTTTAGATTGATTTAAAACT
TCATTTTTAATTTAAAAGGATCTAGGTGAAGATCCTTTTTGATAATCTCATGACCAAAATCCCTTAACGT
GAGTTTTCGTTCCACTGAGCGTCAGACCCCGTAGAAAAGATCAAAGGATCTTCTTGAGATCCTTTTTTTC
TGCGCGTAATCTGCTGCTTGCAAACAAAAAAACCACCGCTACCAGCGGTGGTTTGTTTGCCGGATCAAGA
GCTACCAACTCTTTTTCCGAAGGTAACTGGCTTCAGCAGAGCGCAGATACCAAATACTGTCCTTCTAGTG
TAGCCGTAGTTAGGCCACCACTTCAAGAACTCTGTAGCACCGCCTACATACCTCGCTCTGCTAATCCTGT
TACCAGTGGCTGCTGCCAGTGGCGATAAGTCGTGTCTTACCGGGTTGGACTCAAGACGATAGTTACCGGA
TAAGGCGCAGCGGTCGGGCTGAACGGGGGGTTCGTGCACACAGCCCAGCTTGGAGCGAACGACCTACACC
GAACTGAGATACCTACAGCGTGAGCTATGAGAAAGCGCCACGCTTCCCGAAGGGAGAAAGGCGGACAGGT
ATCCGGTAAGCGGCAGGGTCGGAACAGGAGAGCGCACGAGGGAGCTTCCAGGGGGAAACGCCTGGTATCT
TTATAGTCCTGTCGGGTTTCGCCACCTCTGACTTGAGCGTCGATTTTTGTGATGCTCGTCAGGGGGGCGG
AGCCTATGGAAAAACGCCAGCAACGCGGCCTTTTTACGGTTCCTGGCCTTTTGCTGGCCTTTTGCTCACA
TGTTCTTTCCTGCGTTATCCCCTGATTCTGTGGATAACCGTATTACCGCCTTTGAGTGAGCTGATACCGC
TCGCCGCAGCCGAACGACCGAGCGCAGCGAGTCAGTGAGCGAGGAAGCGGAAGAGCGCCCAATACGCAAA
CCGCCTCTCCCCGCGCGTTGGCCGATTCATTAATGCAGCTGGATCTTCGAGCGTCCCAAAACCTTCTCAA
GCAAGGTTTTCAGTATAATGTTACATGCGTACACGCGTCTGTACAGAAAAAAAAGAAAAATTTGAAATAT
AAATAACGTTCTTAATACTAACATAACTATAAAAAAATAAATAGGGACCTAGACTTCAGGTTGTCTAACT
CCTTCCTTTTCGGTTAGAGCGGATCTTAGCTAGCCGCGGTACCAAGCTTACTCGAGGTCTTCTTCGGAAA
TCAACTTCTGTTCCATGTCGACCTCAATTTTCTTCCCAATCATTCGATAATCAGTTTGATAGTAAACGAC
TTCACCCGCATCACTAACATAATGATCTTGTTTGACGCTTTTCACCAAGTTATCCATTAAGTGAACCGGT
ATCCAGCCAGACTTTTTTGGCTCTCGGTAGTAATTCCCAAGCACAGACTTTGCCGCCATTGTCGCTTCAA
TCAGATGATAATGTGGGATTTGTGGGAAAAGATGATGGATGACATGGGTGCCTATGTCATGATGGATGTT
ATTGAATATTCCATAATCTCGATCAACGGTTGTTAATCCTCCCCTTAGGTAGCTCCATTCTTTGCCACGA
TACCAAGGAAGTTTTTGCTCATGGCCGTGGTGATGCAAATAAGTGACAAAATCCAACCACATAACGAATA
TCAAATAAGGAATGCCATAGAGGTTGAACAATAGAGTTGGGCCAATAACAATTGACAAAAATACCAGATT
GGCTACCATTAGAGACCAACATAAAGTAGATGTCACAATATAACTTCTTTCATTGGGGGAGAACATATCA
CTATACGGGTTGAAATGTGACCCTGATTTGCCTGGGCTCCTATACCACAAGTACAATGGGTAGGCAAATA
AGGGAAAAGGGACTTTGAATCTGAGTAGTTTGGTGGAAGCATCCAATGTGTTGTAAGTCTTTTCGGTCAA
CGGAACCCATGATTCATCATTTTCGACATGACCATGATTTTGATGATGGGTCCTGTGGCTGATTCTCCAC
CCATGGTAGGGTACGAGAATCGAAGAATGCAAAATGTGGCCCACGACGCTATTGAGATTAGGGTTGTCTG
AAAAGCTTCCATGGCCACAATCATGACCAAGAACAAAGATTGCCCAGAACATTGTGCCTTGTGCAATCCA
GTAAATCGGCCAAACCCATGAACTGGTTTTGAAGATAACAGCGATGGCGACCAATGAGGAAATTACCAGA
ATGTCCCTGAGGACGTAGCTGAGAGACCTCCATGGATTCTTGACCCAGCAATGGCTGGGAATTGCAGCTC
TGATGTCAGCCACCTTGAATGGAGGAGGGGCACTTGGGTCGAATTCTTCTTGATTCTTTTGGACGCCATT
GACGAGAGGCGAAGCTTGATTAAGCTTTTCTGTGGCATCTGGAGAAGAAACCGCCATTGTGGATCCGGGG
TTTTTTCTCCTTGACGTTAAAGTATAGAGGTATATTAACAATTTTTTGTTGATACTTTTATTACATTTGA
ATAAGAAGTAATACAAACCGAAAATGTTGAAAGTATTAGTTAAAGTGGTTATGCAGTTTTTGCATTTATA
TATCTGTTAATAGATCAAAAATCATCGCTTCGCTGATTAATTACCCCAGAAATAAGGCTAAAAAACTAAT
CGCATTATCATCCTATGGTTGTTAATTTGATTCGTTCATTTGAAGGTTTGTGGGGCCAGGTTACTGCCAA
TTTTTCCTCTTCATAACCATAAAAGCTAGTATTGTAGAATCTTTATTGTTCGGAGCAGTGCGGCGCGAGG
CACATCTGCGTTTCAGGAACGCGACCGGTGAAGACGAGGACGCACGGAGGAGAGTCTTCCTTCGGAGGGC
TGTCACCCGCTCGGCGGCTTCTAATCCGTACTTCAATATAGCAATGAGCAGTTAAGCGTATTACTGAAAG
TTCCAAAGAGAAGGTTTTTTTAGGCTAAGATAATGGGGCTCTTTACATTTCCACAACATATAAGTAAGAT
TAGATATGGATATGTATATGGATATGTATATGGTGGTAATGCCATGTAATATGATTATTAAACTTCTTTG
CGTCCATCCAAAAAAAAAGTAAGAATTTTTGAAAATTCGAATTCAACCCTCACTAAAGGGCGGCCGCACT
AGTATGGGTGGCGGTGGCCGTGGTCGGACTTCGCAAAAACCCCTCATGGAACGTGTCTCAGTTGATCCAC
CCTTCACCGTGAGTGATCTCAAGCAAGCAATCCCTCCCCATTGCTTCAAGCGATCTGTAATCCGTTCCTC
TTACTACATAGTCCACGATGCTATTATCGCCTACATCTTCTACTTCCTTGCCGACAAATACATTCCGATT
CTCCCTGCCCCTCTAGCCTACCTCGCTTGGCCCCTTTACTGGTTCTGTCAAGCTAGCATCCTCACCGGCT
TATGGGTCATCGGTCACGAATGCGGTCACCATGCCTTCAGCGACTACCAGTGGGTTGACGACACTGTGGG
CTTCATCCTCCACTCGTTTCTCATGACCCCGTATTTCTCCTGGAAATACAGCCACCGGAACCACCATGCC
AACACAAATTCGCTTGACAACGATGAAGTTTACATCCCCAAAAGCAAGGCCAAAGTCGCGCTTTACTATA
AAGTTCTCAACCACCCACCTGGCCGACTGTTGATTATGTTCATCACCTTCACCCTAGGCTTCCCTCTATA
CCTCTTTACCAATATTTCCGGCAAGAAGTATGAAAGGTTTGCCAACCATTTCGACCCCATGAGTCCGATT
TTCAAAGAGCGTGAGCGGTTTCAGGTCTTGCTATCGGATCTTGGCCTTCTTGCTGTGCTTTACGGAGTTA
AACTTGCGGTAGCAGCGAAAGGCGCCGCTTGGGTGACGTGCATTTACGGAATTCCAGTTTTAGGCGTGTT
TATCTTTTTCGATATCATCACCTACTTGCACCACACCCATCTGTCGTTGCCTCATTATGATTCATCTGAA
TGGAACTGGCTCAGAGGGGCTTTGTCAACAATCGATAGGGACTTTGGGTTCCTGAATAGTGTGCTCCATG
ATGTTACACACACTCACGTTATGCATCATCTGTTTTCATACATTCCACACTATCATGCGAAGGAGGCAAG
GGATGCAATCAACACAGTCTTGGGCGACTTTTATAAGATCGATAGGACTCCAATTCTGAAAGCAATGTGG
AGAGAGGCCAAGGAATGCATCTTCATCGAGCCTGAAAAAGGTAGGGAGTCCAAGGGTGTATATTGGTACA
ATAAATTCGCACTAGTATCGATGGATTACAAGGATGACGACGATAAGATCTGAGCTCTTAATTAACAATT
CTTCGCCAGAGGTTTGGTCAAGTCTCCAATCAAGGTTGTCGGCTTGTCTACCTTGCCAGAAATTTACGAA
AAGATGGAAAAGGGTCAAATCGTTGGTAGATACGTTGTTGACACTTCTAAATAAGCGAATTTCTTATGAT
TTATGATTTTTATTATTAAATAAGTTATAAAAAAAATAAGTGTATACAAATTTTAAAGTGACTCTTAGGT
TTTAAAACGAAAATTCTTATTCTTGAGTAACTCTTTCCTGTAGGTCAGGTTGCTTTCTCAGGTATAGCAT
GAGGTCGCTCCAATTCAGCTGGCGTAATAGCGAAGAGGCCCGCACCGATCGCCCTTCCCAACAGTTGCGC
AGCCTGAATGGCGAATGG
[124 nt withheld, positions 7089-7212]
C
[91 nt withheld, positions 7214-7304]
A
[49 nt withheld, positions 7306-7354]
CCTTTGACGTTGGAGTCCACGTTCTTT
[37 nt withheld, positions 7382-7418]
ACCCTATCTCGGTCTATTCTTTTGATTTATAAGGGATTTTGCCGATTTCGGCCTATTGGTTAAAAAATGA
GCTGATTTAACAAAAATTTAACGCGAATTTTAACAAAATATTAACGCTTACAATTTCCTGATGCGGTATT
TTCTCCTTACGCATCTGTGCGGTATTTCACACCGCATAGGGTAATAACTGATATAATTAAATTGAAGCTC
TAATTTGTGAGTTTAGTATACATGCATTTACTTATAATACAGTTTTTTAGTTTTGCTGGCCGCATCTTCT
CAAATATGCTTCCCAGCCTGCTTTTCTGTAACGTTCACCCTCTACCTTAGCATCCCTTCCCTTTGCAAAT
AGTCCTCTTCCAACAATAATAATGTCAGATCCTGTAGAGACCACATCATCCACGGTTCTATACTGTTGAC
CCAATGCGTCTCCCTTGTCATCTAAACCCACACCGGGTGTCATAATCAACCAATCGTAACCTTCATCTCT
TCCACCCATGTCTCTTTGAGCAATAAAGCCGATAACAAAATCTTTGTCGCTCTTCGCAATGTCAACAGTA
CCCTTAGTATATTCTCCAGTAGATAGGGAGCCCTTGCATGACAATTCTGCTAACATCAAAAGGCCTCTAG
GTTCCTTTGTTACTTCTTCTGCCGCCTGCTTCAAACCGCTAACAATACCTGGGCCCACCACACCGTGTGC
ATTCGTAATGTCTGCCCATTCTGCTATTCTGTATACACCCGCAGAGTACTGCAATTTGACTGTATTACCA
ATGTCAGCAAATTTTCTGTCTTCGAAGAGTAAAAAATTGTACTTGGCGGATAATGCCTTTAGCGGCTTAA
CTGTGCCCTCCATGGAAAAATCAGTCAAGATATCCACATGTGTTTTTAGTAAACAAATTTTGGGACCTAA
TGCTTCAACTAACTCCAGTAATTCCTTGGTGGTACGAACATCCAATGAAGCACACAAGTTTGTTTGCTTT
TCGTGCATGATATTAAATAGCTTGGCAGCAACAGGACTAGGATGAGTAGCAGCACGTTCCTTATATGTAG
CTTTCGACATGATTTATCTTCGTTTCCTGCAGGTTTTTGTTCTGTGCAGTTGGGTTAAGAATACTGGGCA
ATTTCATGTTTCTTCAACACTACATATGCGTATATATACCAATCTAAGTCTGTGCTCCTTCCTTCGTTCT
TCCTTCTGTTCGGAGATTACCGAATCAAAAAAATTTCAAAGAAACCGAAATCAAAAAAAAGAATAAAAAA
AAAATGATGAATTGAATTGAAAAGCTGTGGTATGGTGCACTCTCAGTACAATCTGCTCTGATGCCGCATA
GTTAAGCCAGCCCCGACACCCGCCAACACCCGCTGACGCGCCCTGACGGGCTTGTCTGCTCCCGGCATCC
GCTTACAGACAAGCTGTGACCGTCTCCGGGAGCTGCATGTGTCAGAGGTTTTCACCGTCATCACCGAAAC
GCGCGA
Features (pLannotate 1.2.2; 19 found; start..end, strand, type, name):
     69..1411    +  rep_origin     2μ ori: yeast 2μ plasmid origin of replication
   1438..1542    +  promoter       AmpR promoter: bla
   1543..2403    +  CDS            AmpR: β-lactamase; bla; confers resistance to ampicillin, carbenicillin, and related antibiotics
   2574..3162    +  rep_origin     ori: high-copy-number ColE1/pMB1/pBR322/pUC origin of replication
   3345..3402    +  CDS            lacI (fragment): lac repressor; lacI; The lac repressor binds to the lac operator to inhibit transcription in E. coli. This inhibition can be relieved by adding lactose or isopropyl-β-D-thiogalactopyranoside (IPTG).
   3405..3594    -  terminator     CYC1 terminator: S. cerevisiae CYC1; transcription terminator for CYC1
   3690..4757    -  CDS            FAD3 (fragment): FAD3E_ARATH - Experimental evidence at protein level: Swiss-Prot protein existence level 1. Microsomal (ER) omega-3 fatty acid desaturase introduces the third double bond in the biosynthesis of 18:3 fatty acids, important constituents of plant membranes. It is thought to use cytochrome b5 as an electron donor and to act on fatty acids esterified to phosphatidylcholine and, possibly, other phospholipids. From Arabidopsis thaliana (Mouse-ear cress).
   4830..5494    -  promoter       GAL1,10 promoter: GAL1 and GAL10 genes of S. cerevisiae; divergent inducible promoter, regulated by Gal4
   5534..6658    +  CDS            FAD12_CREAL: Experimental evidence at protein level: Swiss-Prot protein existence level 1. Changes the delta-12 double bond of linoleic acid into a triple bond in the biosynthesis of crepenynic acid. From Crepis alpina (Hawksbeard).
   6674..6700    +  CDS            3xFLAG (fragment): three tandem FLAG® epitope tags
   6719..6841    +  CDS            ADH1 (fragment): ADH1_YEAST - Also known as ADC1. Experimental evidence at protein level: Swiss-Prot protein existence level 1. This isozyme preferentially catalyzes the conversion of primary unbranched alcohols to their corresponding aldehydes. Also shows activity toward secondary alcohols. From Saccharomyces cerevisiae (strain ATCC 204508 / S288c) (Baker's yeast).
   6845..7010    +  terminator     ADH1 terminator: S. cerevisiae ADH1; transcription terminator for the S. cerevisiae alcohol dehydrogenase 1 (ADH1) gene
   7016..7085    +  CDS            lacZα (fragment): LacZα fragment of β-galactosidase; lacZ fragment
   7089..7517    +  rep_origin     f1 ori (sequence partly withheld): f1 bacteriophage origin of replication; arrow indicates direction of (+) strand synthesis
   7545..7596    -  misc_feature   bom (fragment): basis of mobility region from pBR322
   7675..8478    -  CDS            URA3: orotidine-5'-phosphate decarboxylase, required for uracil biosynthesis; S. cerevisiae URA3; yeast auxotrophic marker, counterselectable with 5-fluoroorotic acid (5-FOA)
   8479..8694    -  promoter       URA3 promoter: S. cerevisiae URA3
   8709..8758    -  misc_feature   bom (fragment): basis of mobility region from pBR322
   8860..1       -  CDS            rop (fragment) (across the origin): Rop protein, which maintains plasmids at low copy number; rop
