[The description below was written by a language model from this plasmid's Addgene catalogue record and pLannotate feature annotations shown in this document.]
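Description:
pJK372 is a yeast episomal co-expression plasmid of about 8.9 kb, built on the commercial pESC-URA backbone. It is a shuttle vector. In Saccharomyces cerevisiae it is maintained through the 2μ origin and selected by URA3, which complements uracil auxotrophy and can be counterselected with 5-FOA. In E. coli it replicates from a high-copy ColE1/pUC-type origin under ampicillin selection from the bla gene. An f1 origin is also present. The short lacI, lacZα, rop and bom fragments in the annotation are backbone remnants with no evident function.

The payload consists of two Crepis alpina fatty acid–modifying enzymes placed on either side of the divergent GAL1,10 promoter, so both are induced by galactose through Gal4. On the GAL10 side, the delta-12 fatty acid acetylenase (vFAD2), which converts the delta-12 double bond of linoleic acid into a triple bond to give crepenynic acid, was inserted at SpeI. It is fused to a backbone-encoded C-terminal FLAG epitope and followed by the ADH1 terminator. The annotation tool labels the tag as a 3xFLAG fragment, and its short length fits a single FLAG unit. On the GAL1 side, the delta-15 (omega-3) fatty acid desaturase FAD3 was cloned between BamHI and SalI and ends at the CYC1 terminator. The catalogue lists a C-terminal c-myc tag, but the feature table does not annotate it separately. The FAD3 region is matched there to the Arabidopsis homologue, whereas the record gives Crepis alpina as the source.

This design allows inducible co-production of both membrane enzymes in yeast, each detectable through its own epitope. That would suit studies of their activity or interplay in unusual fatty acid biosynthesis, although the record states no specific application beyond expression.
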