Addgene plasmid #73597: pJK372
Purpose: Encodes Crepis alpina delta-12 fatty acid acetylenase (vFAD2) with C-terminal FLAG epitope and delta-15 fatty acid desaturase (FAD3) with C-terminal c-myc epitope
Depositing lab: T. J. Kappock. Depositing organization: Washington University in Saint Louis.
Backbone
  Vector backbone: pESC-URA
  Backbone manufacturer: Agilent
  Backbone size w/o insert (bp): 6631
  Total vector size (bp): 8894
  Vector type: Yeast Expression
  Selectable markers: URA3
Growth in bacteria
  Bacterial resistance: Ampicillin, 100 μg/mL
  Growth temperature: 37°C
  Growth strain: DH5alpha
  Copy number: Unknown
Gene/Insert 1
  Gene/Insert name: delta-12 fatty acid acetylenase (alt name: vFAD2)
  Species: Crepis alpina
  GenBank ID: ABC00769.1
  Promoter: GAL10
  Tag / fusion protein: FLAG tag (C terminal on backbone)
  Cloning method: Restriction Enzyme; 5′ cloning site SpeI (not destroyed); 3′ cloning site SpeI (not destroyed)
  Sequencing primers: 5′ GAL10 forward primer; 3′ GAL10 reverse primer
Gene/Insert 2
  Gene/Insert name: delta-15 fatty acid desaturase (alt names: FAD3; Fad3; omega-3 fatty acid desaturase)
  Species: Crepis alpina
  GenBank ID: DQ176017 ABA55806
  Promoter: GAL1
  Tag / fusion protein: c-myc tag (C terminal on backbone)
  Cloning method: Restriction Enzyme; 5′ cloning site BamHI (not destroyed); 3′ cloning site SalI (not destroyed)
  Sequencing primers: 5′ GAL1 forward primer; 3′ GAL1 reverse primer
Terms and licenses: Academic/Nonprofit Terms; Industry Terms: Not Available to Industry
How to cite: pJK372 was a gift from T. J. Kappock (Addgene plasmid # 73597 ; http://n2t.net/addgene:73597 ; RRID:Addgene_73597)
