>Addgene plasmid #73597 | pJK372 | addgene partial sequence | sequence record 138752 | URA3-F 5'-GAGAAGATGCGGCCAGCAAAA-3'
TGCATGTATACTAAACTCACAAATTAGAGCTTCAATTTAATTATATCAGTTATTACCCTATGCGGTGTGA
AATACCGCACAGATGCGTAAGGAGAAAATACCGCATCAGGAAATTGTAAGCGTTAATATTTTGTTAAAAT
TCGCGTTAAATTTTTGTTAAATCAGCTCATTTTTTAACCAATAGGCCGAAATCGGCAAAATCCCTTATAA
ATCAAAAGAATAGACCGAGATAGGGT
[37 nt withheld, positions 237-273]
AAAGAACGTGGACTCCAACGTCAAAGG
[49 nt withheld, positions 301-349]
T
[91 nt withheld, positions 351-441]
G
[124 nt withheld, positions 443-566]
CCATTCGCCATTCAGGCTGCGCAACTGTTGGGAAGGGCGATCGGTGCGGGCCTCTTCGCTATTACGCCAG
CTGAATTGGAGCGACCTCATGCTATACCTGAGAAAGCAACCTGACCTACAGGAAAGAGTTACTCAAGAAT
AAGAATTTTCGTTTTAAAACCTAAGAGTCACTTTAAAATTTGTATACACTTATTTTTTTTATAACTTATT
TAATAATAAAAATCATAAATCATAAGAAATTCGCTTATTTAGAAGTGTCAACAACGTATCTACCAACGAT
TTGACCCTTTTCCATCTTTTCGTAAATTTCTGGCAAGGTAGACAAGCCGACAACCTTGATTGGAGACTTG
ACCAAACCTCTGGCGAAGAATTGTTAATTAAGAGCTCAGATCTTATCGTCGTCATCCTTGTAATCCATCG
ATACTAGTGCGAATTTATTGTACCAATATACACCCTTGGACTCCCTACCTTTT
