>Addgene plasmid #73597 | pJK372 | addgene partial sequence | sequence record 138753 | Gal10pro-F 5'-GGTGGTAATGCCATGTAATATG-3'
AAAAAAAGTAAGAATTTTTGAAAATTCGAATTCAACCCTCACTAAAGGGCGGCCGCACTAGTATGGGTGG
CGGTGGCCGTGGTCGGACTTCGCAAAAACCCCTCATGGAACGTGTCTCAGTTGATCCACCCTTCACCGTG
AGTGATCTCAAGCAAGCAATCCCTCCCCATTGCTTCAAGCGATCTGTAATCCGTTCCTCTTACTACATAG
TCCACGATGCTATTATCGCCTACATCTTCTACTTCCTTGCCGACAAATACATTCCGATTCTCCCTGCCCC
TCTAGCCTACCTCGCTTGGCCCCTTTACTGGTTCTGTCAAGCTAGCATCCTCACCGGCTTATGGGTCATC
GGTCACGAATGCGGTCACCATGCCTTCAGCGACTACCAGTGGGTTGACGACACTGTGGGCTTCATCCTCC
ACTCGTTTCTCATGACCCCGTATTTCTCCTGGAAATACAGCCACCGGAACCACCATGCCAACACAAATTC
GCTTGACAACGATGAAGTTTACATCCCCAAAAGCAAGGCCAAAGTCGCGCTTTACTATAAAGTTCTCAAC
CACCCACCTGGCCGACTGTTGATTATGTTCATCACCTTCACCCTAGGCTTCCCTCTATACCTCTTTACCA
ATATTTCCGGCAAGAAGTATGAAAGGTTTGCCAACCATTTCGACCCCATGAGTCCGATTTTCAAAGAGCG
TGAGCGGTTTCAGGTCTTGCTATCGGATCTTGGCCTTCTTGCTGTGCTTTACGGAGTTAAACTTGCGGTA
GCAGCGAAAGGCGCCGCTTGGGTGACGTGCATTTACGGAATTCCAGTTTTAGGCGTGTTTATCTTTTTCG
ATATCATCACCTACTTGCACCACACCCATCTGTCGTTGCCTCATTATGATTCATCTGAATGGAACTGGCT
CAGAGGGGCTTTGTCAACAATCGATAGGGACTTTGGGTTCCTGAATAGTGTGCTCCATGATGTTACACAC
ACTCACGTTATGCATCATCTGTTTTCATACATTCCACACTATCATGCGAAGGAGGCAAGGGATGCAATC
